Addgene plasmid #184327: pcDNA3-NLS-YFP-CCTc
Purpose: Mammalian expression of the nuclear localized YFP-CCTd(peptide of Cav1.2)
Depositing lab: Xiaodong Liu. Depositing organization: Beihang University. Publication: Cytosolic peptides encoding Ca(V)1 C-termini downregulate the calcium channel activity-neuritogenesis coupling. Yang Y, Yu Z, Geng J, Liu M, Liu N, Li P, Hong W, Yue S, Jiang H, Ge H, Qian F, Xiong W, Wang P, Song S, Li X, Fan Y, Liu X. Commun Biol. 2022 May 19;5(1):484. doi: 10.1038/s42003-022-03438-1. PubMed 35589958.
Backbone
  Vector backbone: pcDNA3
  Vector type: Mammalian Expression
Growth in bacteria
  Bacterial resistance: Ampicillin, 100 μg/mL
  Growth temperature: 37°C
  Growth strain: DH5alpha
  Copy number: Unknown
Gene/Insert
  Gene/Insert name: CCTc (alt name: cleaved carboxyl-terminal fragment from CaV1.2 pore-forming subunit a1C)
  Species: H. sapiens (human)
  Entrez Gene: CACNA1C (a.k.a. CACH2, CACN2, CACNA1C-IT2, CACNL1A1, CCHL1A1, CaV1.2, LQT8, NEDHLSS, TS, TS. LQT8)
  Cloning method: Restriction Enzyme; 5′ cloning site Unknown (unknown if destroyed); 3′ cloning site Unknown (unknown if destroyed)
Terms and licenses: Academic/Nonprofit Terms; Industry Terms: Not Available to Industry
How to cite: pcDNA3-NLS-YFP-CCTc was a gift from Xiaodong Liu (Addgene plasmid # 184327 ; http://n2t.net/addgene:184327 ; RRID:Addgene_184327)
