[The description below was written by a language model from this plasmid's Addgene catalogue record and pLannotate feature annotations shown in this document.]
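Description:
pcDNA3-NLS-YFP-CCTc is a mammalian expression plasmid built on the pcDNA3 backbone. It produces a nuclear-targeted, YFP-tagged peptide from the carboxyl terminus of the human CaV1.2 calcium channel pore-forming subunit (CACNA1C). It is propagated in E. coli through a high-copy ColE1/pUC-type origin and selected with ampicillin via the β-lactamase gene. An f1 origin is also present, which in principle allows single-stranded DNA production. For selection in mammalian cells, the backbone carries a neomycin phosphotransferase cassette driven by the SV40 enhancer/early promoter and terminated by an SV40 polyadenylation signal.

The expression cassette uses the CMV immediate early enhancer and promoter, followed by a T7 promoter. Next comes an EYFP coding sequence that runs directly into an annotated CACNA1C fragment of roughly one kilobase, consistent with an in-frame YFP-CCT fusion. The cassette ends with the bovine growth hormone polyadenylation signal, with a reverse-oriented SP6 promoter flanking the insert. The plasmid name and stated purpose indicate a nuclear localization signal. It is not annotated as a separate feature, though the short unannotated stretch upstream of EYFP could plausibly hold it. The record is also inconsistent about the fragment, which the name and insert field call CCTc (the cleaved C-terminal fragment) but the purpose line calls CCTd. The cloning sites are not recorded. A short hit annotated as a truncated HIV-1 LTR just after the CMV promoter is probably a spurious match rather than a functional viral element.

The associated publication title concerns how peptides encoding CaV1 C-termini downregulate the coupling between channel activity and neuritogenesis. A nuclear-restricted fluorescent version would fit comparisons of peptide effects by subcellular location.
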