Features (pLannotate 1.2.2; 22 found; start..end, strand, type, name):
    386..1246    -  CDS            AmpR: β-lactamase; bla; confers resistance to ampicillin, carbenicillin, and related antibiotics
   1247..1351    -  promoter       AmpR promoter: bla
   1410..1462    -  misc_feature   bom (fragment): basis of mobility region from pBR322
   1617..1996    +  enhancer       CMV enhancer: human cytomegalovirus immediate early enhancer
   1997..2200    +  promoter       CMV promoter: human cytomegalovirus (CMV) immediate early promoter
   2196..2229    +  LTR            5' LTR (truncated) (fragment): truncated 5' long terminal repeat (LTR) from HIV-1
   2245..2263    +  promoter       T7 promoter: promoter for bacteriophage T7 RNA polymerase
   2316..3023    +  CDS            EYFP: EYFP is a basic (constitutively fluorescent) green/yellow fluorescent protein published in 1996, derived from Aequorea victoria. It is reported to be a very rapidly-maturing weak dimer with high acid sensitivity.
   3006..4061    +  CDS            CACNA1C (fragment): CAC1C_HUMAN - Also known as CACH2, CACN2, CACNL1A1, CCHL1A1. Experimental evidence at protein level: Swiss-Prot protein existence level 1. (Microbial infection) Acts as a receptor for Influenzavirus (PubMed:29779930). May play a critical role in allowing virus entry when sialylated and expressed on lung tissues (PubMed:29779930). From Homo sapiens (Human).
   4080..4098    -  promoter       SP6 promoter: promoter for bacteriophage SP6 RNA polymerase
   4124..4348    +  polyA_signal   bGH poly(A) signal: bovine growth hormone polyadenylation signal
   4352..4373    +  promoter       SV40 promoter (fragment): SV40 enhancer and early promoter
   4394..4822    +  rep_origin     f1 ori (sequence partly withheld): f1 bacteriophage origin of replication; arrow indicates direction of (+) strand synthesis
   4836..5165    +  promoter       SV40 promoter: SV40 enhancer and early promoter
   5232..6023    +  CDS            neo: KKA2_KLEPN - Also known as kan, nptII. Experimental evidence at protein level: Swiss-Prot protein existence level 1. Resistance to kanamycin, neomycin, paromomycin, ribostamycin, butirosin and gentamicin B. From Klebsiella pneumoniae.
   6047..6205    +  CDS            ble (fragment): BLE_KLEPN - Experimental evidence at protein level: Swiss-Prot protein existence level 1. Binding protein with a strong affinity to the bleomycin family of antibiotics. Binds to CL990; an antimitotic-antibiotic compound. From Klebsiella pneumoniae.
   6200..6321    +  polyA_signal   SV40 poly(A) signal: SV40 polyadenylation signal
   6394..6410    -  protein_bind   lac operator: The lac repressor binds to the lac operator to inhibit transcription in E. coli. This inhibition can be relieved by adding lactose or isopropyl-β-D-thiogalactopyranoside (IPTG). lac repressor encoded by lacI
   6418..6448    -  promoter       lac promoter: promoter for the E. coli lac operon
   6463..6484    -  protein_bind   CAP binding site: CAP binding activates transcription in the presence of cAMP. E. coli catabolite activator protein
   6497..6589    -  CDS            lacI (fragment): lac repressor; lacI; The lac repressor binds to the lac operator to inhibit transcription in E. coli. This inhibition can be relieved by adding lactose or isopropyl-β-D-thiogalactopyranoside (IPTG).
   6772..215     -  rep_origin     ori (across the origin): high-copy-number ColE1/pMB1/pBR322/pUC origin of replication
>Addgene plasmid #184327 | pcDNA3-NLS-YFP-CCTc | addgene full sequence | sequence record 363598 | Addgene NGS Result
GAGCGAGGTATGTAGGCGGTGCTACAGAGTTCTTGAAGTGGTGGCCTAACTACGGCTACACTAGAAGAAC
AGTATTTGGTATCTGCGCTCTGCTGAAGCCAGTTACCTTCGGAAAAAGAGTTGGTAGCTCTTGATCCGGC
AAACAAACCACCGCTGGTAGCGGTGGTTTTTTTGTTTGCAAGCAGCAGATTACGCGCAGAAAAAAAGGAT
CTCAAGAAGATCCTTTGATCTTTTCTACGGGGTCTGACGCTCAGTGGAACGAAAACTCACGTTAAGGGAT
TTTGGTCATGAGATTATCAAAAAGGATCTTCACCTAGATCCTTTTAAATTAAAAATGAAGTTTTAAATCA
ATCTAAAGTATATATGAGTAAACTTGGTCTGACAGTTACCAATGCTTAATCAGTGAGGCACCTATCTCAG
CGATCTGTCTATTTCGTTCATCCATAGTTGCCTGACTCCCCGTCGTGTAGATAACTACGATACGGGAGGG
CTTACCATCTGGCCCCAGTGCTGCAATGATACCGCGAGACCCACGCTCACCGGCTCCAGATTTATCAGCA
ATAAACCAGCCAGCCGGAAGGGCCGAGCGCAGAAGTGGTCCTGCAACTTTATCCGCCTCCATCCAGTCTA
TTAATTGTTGCCGGGAAGCTAGAGTAAGTAGTTCGCCAGTTAATAGTTTGCGCAACGTTGTTGCCATTGC
TACAGGCATCGTGGTGTCACGCTCGTCGTTTGGTATGGCTTCATTCAGCTCCGGTTCCCAACGATCAAGG
CGAGTTACATGATCCCCCATGTTGTGCAAAAAAGCGGTTAGCTCCTTCGGTCCTCCGATCGTTGTCAGAA
GTAAGTTGGCCGCAGTGTTATCACTCATGGTTATGGCAGCACTGCATAATTCTCTTACTGTCATGCCATC
CGTAAGATGCTTTTCTGTGACTGGTGAGTACTCAACCAAGTCATTCTGAGAATAGTGTATGCGGCGACCG
AGTTGCTCTTGCCCGGCGTCAATACGGGATAATACCGCGCCACATAGCAGAACTTTAAAAGTGCTCATCA
TTGGAAAACGTTCTTCGGGGCGAAAACTCTCAAGGATCTTACCGCTGTTGAGATCCAGTTCGATGTAACC
CACTCGTGCACCCAACTGATCTTCAGCATCTTTTACTTTCACCAGCGTTTCTGGGTGAGCAAAAACAGGA
AGGCAAAATGCCGCAAAAAAGGGAATAAGGGCGACACGGAAATGTTGAATACTCATACTCTTCCTTTTTC
AATATTATTGAAGCATTTATCAGGGTTATTGTCTCATGAGCGGATACATATTTGAATGTATTTAGAAAAA
TAAACAAATAGGGGTTCCGCGCACATTTCCCCGAAAAGTGCCACCTGACGTCGACGGATCGGGAGATCTC
CCGATCCCCTATGGTGCACTCTCAGTACAATCTGCTCTGATGCCGCATAGTTAAGCCAGTATCTGCTCCC
TGCTTGTGTGTTGGAGGTCGCTGAGTAGTGCGCGAGCAAAATTTAAGCTACAACAAGGCAAGGCTTGACC
GACAATTGCATGAAGAATCTGCTTAGGGTTAGGCGTTTTGCGCTGCTTCGCGATGTACGGGCCAGATATA
CGCGTTGACATTGATTATTGACTAGTTATTAATAGTAATCAATTACGGGGTCATTAGTTCATAGCCCATA
TATGGAGTTCCGCGTTACATAACTTACGGTAAATGGCCCGCCTGGCTGACCGCCCAACGACCCCCGCCCA
TTGACGTCAATAATGACGTATGTTCCCATAGTAACGCCAATAGGGACTTTCCATTGACGTCAATGGGTGG
AGTATTTACGGTAAACTGCCCACTTGGCAGTACATCAAGTGTATCATATGCCAAGTACGCCCCCTATTGA
CGTCAATGACGGTAAATGGCCCGCCTGGCATTATGCCCAGTACATGACCTTATGGGACTTTCCTACTTGG
CAGTACATCTACGTATTAGTCATCGCTATTACCATGGTGATGCGGTTTTGGCAGTACATCAATGGGCGTG
GATAGCGGTTTGACTCACGGGGATTTCCAAGTCTCCACCCCATTGACGTCAATGGGAGTTTGTTTTGGCA
CCAAAATCAACGGGACTTTCCAAAATGTCGTAACAACTCCGCCCCATTGACGCAAATGGGCGGTAGGCGT
GTACGGTGGGAGGTCTATATAAGCAGAGCTCTCTGGCTAACTAGAGAACCCACTGCTTACTGGCTTATCG
AAATTAATACGACTCACTATAGGGAGACCCAAGCTTGGTACCGCCACCATGCCACCAAAGAAGAAGCGCA
AGGTGATGGTGAGCAAGGGCGAGGAGCTGTTCACCGGGGTGGTGCCCATCCTGGTCGAGCTGGACGGCGA
CGTAAACGGCCACAAGTTCAGCGTGTCCGGCGAGGGCGAGGGCGATGCCACCTACGGCAAGCTGACCCTG
AAGTTCATCTGCACCACCGGCAAGCTGCCCGTGCCCTGGCCCACCCTCGTGACCACCTTCGGCTACGGCG
TGCAGTGCTTCGCCCGCTACCCCGACCACATGAAGCAGCACGACTTCTTCAAGTCCGCCATGCCCGAAGG
CTACGTCCAGGAGCGCACCATCTTCTTCAAGGACGACGGCAACTACAAGACCCGCGCCGAGGTGAAGTTC
GAGGGCGACACCCTGGTGAACCGCATCGAGCTGAAGGGCATCGACTTCAAGGAGGACGGCAACATCCTGG
GGCACAAGCTGGAGTACAACTACAACAGCCACAACGTCTATATCATGGCCGACAAGCAGAAGAACGGCAT
CAAGGTGAACTTCAAGATCCGCCACAACATCGAGGACGGCAGCGTGCAGCTCGCCGACCACTACCAGCAG
AACACCCCCATCGGCGACGGCCCCGTGCTGCTGCCCGACAACCACTACCTGAGCTACCAGTCCGCCCTGA
GCAAAGACCCCAACGAGAAGCGCGATCACATGGTCCTGCTGGAGTTCGTGACCGCCGCCGGGATCACTCT
CGCGGCCGCTGAGGGCCACGGGCCCCCCTTGTCCCCTGCCATCCGGGTGCAGGAGGTGGCGTGGAAGCTC
AGCTCCAACAGGTGCCACTCCCGGGAGAGCCAGGCAGCCATGGCGGGTCAGGAGGAGACGTCTCAGGATG
AGACCTATGAAGTGAAGATGAACCATGACACGGAGGCCTGCAGTGAGCCCAGCCTGCTCTCCACAGAGAT
GCTCTCCTACCAGGATGACGAAAATCGGCAACTGACGCTCCCAGAGGAGGACAAGAGGGACATCCGGCAA
TCTCCGAAGAGGGGTTTCCTCCGCTCTGCCTCACTAGGTCGAAGGGCCTCCTTCCACCTGGAATGTCTGA
AGCGACAGAAGGACCGAGGGGGAGACATCTCTCAGAAGACAGTCCTGCCCTTGCATCTGGTTCATCATCA
GGCATTGGCAGTGGCAGGCCTGAGCCCCCTCCTCCAGAGAAGCCATTCCCCTGCCTCATTCCCTAGGCCT
TTTGCCACCCCACCAGCCACACCTGGCAGCCGAGGCTGGCCCCCACAGCCCGTCCCCACCCTGCGGCTTG
AGGGGGTCGAGTCCAGTGAGAAACTCAACAGCAGCTTCCCATCCATCCACTGCGGCTCCTGGGCTGAGAC
CACCCCCGGTGGCGGGGGCAGCAGCGCCGCCCGGAGAGTCCGGCCCGTCTCCCTCATGGTGCCCAGCCAG
GCTGGGGCCCCAGGGAGGCAGTTCCACGGCAGTGCCAGCAGCCTGGTGGAAGCGGTCTTGATTTCAGAAG
GACTGGGGCAGTTTGCTCAAGATCCCAAGTTCATCGAGGTCACCACCCAGGAGCTGGCCGACGCCTGCGA
CATGACCATAGAGGAGATGGAGAGCGCGGCCGACAACATCCTCAGCGGGGGCGCCCCACAGAGCCCCAAT
GGCGCCCTCTTACCCTTTGTGAACTGCAGGGACGCGGGGCAGGACCGAGCCGGGGGCGAAGAGGACGCGG
GCTGTGTGCGCGCGCGGGGTCGACCGAGTGAGGAGGAGCTCCAGGACAGCAGGGTCTACGTCAGCAGCCT
GTAATCTAGAGGGCCCTATTCTATAGTGTCACCTAAATGCTAGAGCTCGCTGATCAGCCTCGACTGTGCC
TTCTAGTTGCCAGCCATCTGTTGTTTGCCCCTCCCCCGTGCCTTCCTTGACCCTGGAAGGTGCCACTCCC
ACTGTCCTTTCCTAATAAAATGAGGAAATTGCATCGCATTGTCTGAGTAGGTGTCATTCTATTCTGGGGG
GTGGGGTGGGGCAGGACAGCAAGGGGGAGGATTGGGAAGACAATAGCAGGCATGCTGGGGATGCGGTGGG
CTCTATGGCTTCTGAGGCGGAAAGAACCAGCTGGGGCTCTAGGGGGTATCCCC
[124 nt withheld, positions 4394-4517]
C
[91 nt withheld, positions 4519-4609]
A
[49 nt withheld, positions 4611-4659]
CCTTTGACGTTGGAGTCCACGTTCTTT
[37 nt withheld, positions 4687-4723]
ACCCTATCTCGGTCTATTCTTTTGATTTATAAGGGATTTTGCCGATTTCGGCCTATTGGTTAAAAAATGA
GCTGATTTAACAAAAATTTAACGCGAATTAATTCTGTGGAATGTGTGTCAGTTAGGGTGTGGAAAGTCCC
CAGGCTCCCCAGCAGGCAGAAGTATGCAAAGCATGCATCTCAATTAGTCAGCAACCAGGTGTGGAAAGTC
CCCAGGCTCCCCAGCAGGCAGAAGTATGCAAAGCATGCATCTCAATTAGTCAGCAACCATAGTCCCGCCC
CTAACTCCGCCCATCCCGCCCCTAACTCCGCCCAGTTCCGCCCATTCTCCGCCCCATGGCTGACTAATTT
TTTTTATTTATGCAGAGGCCGAGGCCGCCTCTGCCTCTGAGCTATTCCAGAAGTAGTGAGGAGGCTTTTT
TGGAGGCCTAGGCTTTTGCAAAAAGCTCCCGGGAGCTTGTATATCCATTTTCGGATCTGATCAAGAGACA
GGATGAGGATCGTTTCGCATGATTGAACAAGATGGATTGCACGCAGGTTCTCCGGCCGCTTGGGTGGAGA
GGCTATTCGGCTATGACTGGGCACAACAGACAATCGGCTGCTCTGATGCCGCCGTGTTCCGGCTGTCAGC
GCAGGGGCGCCCGGTTCTTTTTGTCAAGACCGACCTGTCCGGTGCCCTGAATGAACTGCAGGACGAGGCA
GCGCGGCTATCGTGGCTGGCCACGACGGGCGTTCCTTGCGCAGCTGTGCTCGACGTTGTCACTGAAGCGG
GAAGGGACTGGCTGCTATTGGGCGAAGTGCCGGGGCAGGATCTCCTGTCATCTCACCTTGCTCCTGCCGA
GAAAGTATCCATCATGGCTGATGCAATGCGGCGGCTGCATACGCTTGATCCGGCTACCTGCCCATTCGAC
CACCAAGCGAAACATCGCATCGAGCGAGCACGTACTCGGATGGAAGCCGGTCTTGTCGATCAGGATGATC
TGGACGAAGAGCATCAGGGGCTCGCGCCAGCCGAACTGTTCGCCAGGCTCAAGGCGCGCATGCCCGACGG
CGAGGATCTCGTCGTGACCCATGGCGATGCCTGCTTGCCGAATATCATGGTGGAAAATGGCCGCTTTTCT
GGATTCATCGACTGTGGCCGGCTGGGTGTGGCGGACCGCTATCAGGACATAGCGTTGGCTACCCGTGATA
TTGCTGAAGAGCTTGGCGGCGAATGGGCTGACCGCTTCCTCGTGCTTTACGGTATCGCCGCTCCCGATTC
GCAGCGCATCGCCTTCTATCGCCTTCTTGACGAGTTCTTCTGAGCGGGACTCTGGGGTTCGAAATGACCG
ACCAAGCGACGCCCAACCTGCCATCACGAGATTTCGATTCCACCGCCGCCTTCTATGAAAGGTTGGGCTT
CGGAATCGTTTTCCGGGACGCCGGCTGGATGATCCTCCAGCGCGGGGATCTCATGCTGGAGTTCTTCGCC
CACCCCAACTTGTTTATTGCAGCTTATAATGGTTACAAATAAAGCAATAGCATCACAAATTTCACAAATA
AAGCATTTTTTTCACTGCATTCTAGTTGTGGTTTGTCCAAACTCATCAATGTATCTTATCATGTCTGTAT
ACCGTCGACCTCTAGCTAGAGCTTGGCGTAATCATGGTCATAGCTGTTTCCTGTGTGAAATTGTTATCCG
CTCACAATTCCACACAACATACGAGCCGGAAGCATAAAGTGTAAAGCCTGGGGTGCCTAATGAGTGAGCT
AACTCACATTAATTGCGTTGCGCTCACTGCCCGCTTTCCAGTCGGGAAACCTGTCGTGCCAGCTGCATTA
ATGAATCGGCCAACGCGCGGGGAGAGGCGGTTTGCGTATTGGGCGCTCTTCCGCTTCCTCGCTCACTGAC
TCGCTGCGCTCGGTCGTTCGGCTGCGGCGAGCGGTATCAGCTCACTCAAAGGCGGTAATACGGTTATCCA
CAGAATCAGGGGATAACGCAGGAAAGAACATGTGAGCAAAAGGCCAGCAAAAGGCCAGGAACCGTAAAAA
GGCCGCGTTGCTGGCGTTTTTCCATAGGCTCCGCCCCCCTGACGAGCATCACAAAAATCGACGCTCAAGT
CAGAGGTGGCGAAACCCGACAGGACTATAAAGATACCAGGCGTTTCCCCCTGGAAGCTCCCTCGTGCGCT
CTCCTGTTCCGACCCTGCCGCTTACCGGATACCTGTCCGCCTTTCTCCCTTCGGGAAGCGTGGCGCTTTC
TCATAGCTCACGCTGTAGGTATCTCAGTTCGGTGTAGGTCGTTCGCTCCAAGCTGGGCTGTGTGCACGAA
CCCCCCGTTCAGCCCGACCGCTGCGCCTTATCCGGTAACTATCGTCTTGAGTCCAACCCGGTAAGACACG
ACTTATCGCCACTGGCAGCAGCCACTGGTAACAGGATTAGCA
